>Addgene plasmid #235847 | pME_Cp_0_3_024_clpP_5'UTR_Cr | addgene full sequence | sequence record 471450 | Addgene NGS Result
CAAAGGAGCCTGTAAACGGTACTTTAATTTTTACAGTAGCACTCGCAGAGCTTATTTACGTGCAAATAAA
AGCTCTATCTACTAGGATATTAGACTAGTATTAATAAAACACAACATTTTATTAACAAAGTAATTTAATG
TGAGACCACTCATCGCGACTAGTAGCGGCCGCTGCAGTCCGGCAAAAAAGGGCAAGGTGTCACCACCCTG
CCCTTTTTCTTTAAAACCGAAAAGATTACTTCGCGTTATGCAGGCTTCCTCGCTCACTGACTCGCTGCGC
TCGGTCGTTCGGCTGCGGCGAGCGGTATCAGCTCACTCAAAGGCGGTAATACGGTTATCCACAGAATCAG
GGGATAACGCAGGAAAGAACATGTGAGCAAAAGGCCAGCAAAAGGCCAGGAACCGTAAAAAGGCCGCGTT
GCTGGCGTTTTTCCACAGGCTCCGCCCCCCTGACGAGCATCACAAAAATCGACGCTCAAGTCAGAGGTGG
CGAAACCCGACAGGACTATAAAGATACCAGGCGTTTCCCCCTGGAAGCTCCCTCGTGCGCTCTCCTGTTC
CGACCCTGCCGCTTACCGGATACCTGTCCGCCTTTCTCCCTTCGGGAAGCGTGGCGCTTTCTCATAGCTC
ACGCTGTAGGTATCTCAGTTCGGTGTAGGTCGTTCGCTCCAAGCTGGGCTGTGTGCACGAACCCCCCGTT
CAGCCCGACCGCTGCGCCTTATCCGGTAACTATCGTCTTGAGTCCAACCCGGTAAGACACGACTTATCGC
CACTGGCAGCAGCCACTGGTAACAGGATTAGCAGAGCGAGGTATGTAGGCGGTGCTACAGAGTTCTTGAA
GTGGTGGCCTAACTACGGCTACACTAGAAGAACAGTATTTGGTATCTGCGCTCTGCTGAAGCCAGTTACC
TTCGGAAAAAGAGTTGGTAGCTCTTGATCCGGCAAACAAACCACCGCTGGTAGCGGTGGTTTTTTTGTTT
GCAAGCAGCAGATTACGCGCAGAAAAAAAGGATCTCAAGAAGATCCTTTGATCTTTTCTACGGGGTCTGA
CGCTCAGTGGAACGAAAACTCACGTTAAGGGATTTTGGTCATGAGATTATCAAAAAGGATCTTCACCTAG
ATCCTTTTAAATTAAAAATGAAGTTTTAAATCAATCTAAAGTATATATGAGTAAACTTGGTCTGACAGCT
CGAGGCTTGGATTCTCACCAATAAAAAACGCCCGGCGGCAACCGAGCGTTCTGAACAAATCCAGATGGAG
TTCTGAGGTCATTACTGGATCTATCAACAGGAGTCCAAGCGAGCTCGATATCAAATTACGCCCCGCCCTG
CCACTCGTCGCAGTACTGTTGTAATTCATTAAGCATTCTGCCGACATGGAAGCCATCACAAACGGCATGA
TGAACCTGAATCGCCAGCGGCATCAGCACCTTGTCGCCTTGCGTATAATATTTGCCCATGGTGAAAACGG
GGGCGAAGAAGTTGTCCATATTGGCCACGTTTAAATCAAAACTGGTGAAACTCACCCAGGGATTGGCTGA
TACGAAAAACATATTCTCAATAAACCCTTTAGGGAAATAGGCCAGGTTTTCACCGTAACACGCCACATCT
TGCGAATATATGTGTAGAAACTGCCGGAAATCGTCGTGGTATTCACTCCAGAGTGATGAAAACGTTTCAG
TTTGCTCATGGAAAACGGTGTAACAAGGGTGAACACTATCCCATATCACCAGCTCACCGTCTTTCATTGC
CATACGAAATTCCGGATGAGCATTCATCAGGCGGGCAAGAATGTGAATAAAGGCCGGATAAAACTTGTGC
TTATTTTTCTTTACGGTCTTTAAAAAGGCCGTAATATCCAGCTGAACGGTCTGGTTATAGGTACATTGAG
CAACTGACTGAAATGCCTCAAAATGTTCTTTACGATGCCATTGGGATATATCAACGGTGGTATATCCAGT
GATTTTTTTCTCCATTTTAGCTTCCTTAGCTCCTGAAAATCTCGATAACTCAAAAAATACGCCCGGTAGT
GATCTTATTTCATTATGGTGAAAGTTGGAACCTCTTACGTGCCCGATCAACTCGAGTGCCACCTGACGTC
TAAGAAACCATTATTATCATGACATTAACCTATAAAAATAGGCGTATCACGAGGCAGAATTTCAGATAAA
AAAAATCCTTAGCTTTCGCTAAGGATGATTTCTGGAATTCGCGGCCGCTTCTAGAGCGATGAGTGGTCTC
GTACTTTTAAGTTTAACGTAGAGCCAATATTTGTTTGAATTTATCTATTTTTTAAACCATTTTGGTTTAA
AATTTTTATTTGCTT
Features (pLannotate 1.2.2; 8 found; start..end, strand, type, name):
    158..177     +  misc_feature   BioBrick suffix: universal suffix for all parts
    178..235     +  terminator     his operon terminator: This putative transcriptin terminator from the E. coli his operon has a 2-bp deletion introduced during synthesis. Its efficiency has not been determined.
    430..1018    -  rep_origin     ori: high-copy-number ColE1/pMB1/pBR322/pUC origin of replication
   1201..1295    -  terminator     lambda t0 terminator: transcription terminator from phage lambda
   1319..1975    -  CDS            cat: CAT_ECOLX - Experimental evidence at protein level: Swiss-Prot protein existence level 1. This enzyme is an effector of chloramphenicol resistance in bacteria. From Escherichia coli. This protein is used as a marker in many commonly used cloning vectors, such as pACYC184.
   1976..2073    -  promoter       cat promoter: promoter of the E. coli cat gene encoding chloramphenicol acetyltransferase
   2159..2202    -  terminator     bacterial terminator: putative bacterial transcription terminator
   2205..2226    +  misc_feature   BioBrick prefix: BioBrick prefix for parts that do not start with "ATG"
