[The description below was written by a language model from this plasmid's Addgene catalogue record and pLannotate feature annotations shown in this document.]
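Description:
pME_Cp_0_3_024_clpP_5'UTR_Cr is a small synthetic-biology part plasmid (2,325 bp sequenced) that stores the 5' untranslated region of the Chlamydomonas reinhardtii clpP gene as a reusable cloning module. It belongs to a modular toolkit developed for high-throughput engineering of the Chlamydomonas chloroplast. The 224 bp unmutated insert was placed into the roughly 2.1 kb pME_Cp_UAV_GFP acceptor backbone through BsaI sites that were destroyed during cloning, as is typical of Type IIS (Golden Gate-style) assembly. The backbone name suggests a universal acceptor carrying a GFP dropout, but the record does not describe this explicitly and no GFP feature is annotated in the final sequence.

The plasmid is designed only for propagation in E. coli. It carries a high-copy ColE1/pUC-type origin and a chloramphenicol acetyltransferase (cat) gene driven by its native cat promoter and followed by the lambda t0 terminator, which gives chloramphenicol selection. The cloning region is flanked by BioBrick prefix and suffix sequences. It is insulated by a putative bacterial terminator on one side and a his operon terminator on the other, which limit transcriptional read-through between the part and the backbone. The automated annotation did not label the clpP 5'UTR itself. By elimination it should lie in the unannotated stretch between the prefix and suffix, spanning the sequence origin.

The plasmid has no promoter, coding sequence or chloroplast selection marker of its own, so it is not an expression construct. It serves as a source of a chloroplast 5'UTR regulatory element. This element can be combined with promoters, coding sequences and 3'UTRs in higher-level assemblies to tune or test transgene expression in the Chlamydomonas chloroplast.
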