Addgene plasmid #235847: pME_Cp_0_3_024_clpP_5'UTR_Cr
Purpose: clpP 5'UTR Chlamydomonas reinhardtii
Depositing lab: Tobias Erb. Depositing organization: Max Planck Institute for Terrestrial Microbiology. Publication: A modular high-throughput approach for advancing synthetic biology in the chloroplast of Chlamydomonas. Inckemann RM, Chotel T, Burgis M, Brinkmann CK, Andreas L, Baumann J, Sharma P, Klose M, Barrett J, Ries F, Paczia N, Glatter T, Mackinder LCM, Willmund F, Erb TJ. Nat Plants. 2025 Nov;11(11):2332-2349. doi: 10.1038/s41477-025-02126-2. Epub 2025 Nov 3. PubMed 41184475.
Backbone
  Vector backbone: pME_Cp_UAV_GFP
  Backbone size w/o insert (bp): 2101
  Vector type: Synthetic Biology
Growth in bacteria
  Bacterial resistance: Chloramphenicol, 25 μg/mL
  Growth temperature: 37°C
  Growth strain: DH5alpha
  Copy number: High Copy
Gene/Insert
  Gene/Insert name: clpP 5'UTR
  Species: Chlamydomonas reinhardtii
  Insert size (bp): 224
  Mutation: none
  Cloning method: Restriction Enzyme; 5′ cloning site BsaI (destroyed during cloning); 3′ cloning site BsaI (destroyed during cloning)
  Sequencing primers: 5′ CGTATCACGAGGCAGAATTTC; 3′ CCTGCATAACGCGAAGTAATC
Terms and licenses: Academic/Nonprofit Terms; Industry Terms: Not Available to Industry
Depositor comments: Please visit https://doi.org/10.1101/2024.05.08.593163 for bioRxiv preprint.
How to cite: pME_Cp_0_3_024_clpP_5'UTR_Cr was a gift from Tobias Erb (Addgene plasmid # 235847 ; http://n2t.net/addgene:235847 ; RRID:Addgene_235847)
